Addgene plasmid #60270: pENTR D-TOPO-C3_27
Purpose: This plasmid contains a human pancreatic islet active enhancer, which can be shuttled into a Gateway destination vector, such as pGL4.23-Gateway.
Depositing lab: Jorge Ferrer. Depositing organization: Imperial College London. Publication: Pancreatic islet enhancer clusters enriched in type 2 diabetes risk-associated variants. Pasquali L, Gaulton KJ, Rodriguez-Segui SA, Mularoni L, Miguel-Escalada I, Akerman I, Tena JJ, Moran I, Gomez-Marin C, van de Bunt M, Ponsa-Cobas J, Castro N, Nammo T, Cebola I, Garcia-Hurtado J, Maestro MA, Pattou F, Piemonti L, Berney T, Gloyn AL, Ravassard P, Gomez-Skarmeta JL, Muller F, McCarthy MI, Ferrer J. Nat Genet. 2014 Feb;46(2):136-43. doi: 10.1038/ng.2870. Epub 2014 Jan 12. PubMed 24413736.
Backbone
  Vector backbone: pENTR/D-TOPO
  Backbone manufacturer: Invitrogen
  Backbone size w/o insert (bp): 2580
  Vector type: Entry Vector
Growth in bacteria
  Bacterial resistance: Kanamycin, 50 μg/mL
  Growth temperature: 37°C
  Growth strain: DH5alpha
  Copy number: Unknown
Gene/Insert
  Gene/Insert name: C16orf80 enhancer (alt name: C16orf80)
  Species: H. sapiens (human)
  Entrez Gene: CFAP20 (a.k.a. C16orf80, EVORF, GTL3, fSAP23)
  Cloning method: TOPO Cloning
  Sequencing primers: 5′ M13 Fw; 3′ M13 Rev
Terms and licenses: Academic/Nonprofit Terms; Industry Terms: Not Available to Industry
Depositor comments: chromosome : chr16; start: 56718269 end: 56718865 (genomic position corresponds to the version of the human genome hg18) Fw primer used for cloning: CACCCGGCCCCAAACTTTCCTTT Rv primer used for cloning: GGGCCCTCTGTGCCAGTGGAAT
How to cite: pENTR D-TOPO-C3_27 was a gift from Jorge Ferrer (Addgene plasmid # 60270 ; http://n2t.net/addgene:60270 ; RRID:Addgene_60270)
