[The description below was written by a language model from this plasmid's Addgene catalogue record and pLannotate feature annotations shown in this document.]
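Description:
pENTR D-TOPO-C3_27 is a Gateway entry clone built on Invitrogen's pENTR/D-TOPO backbone and carrying a human non-coding regulatory fragment rather than a protein-coding gene. The plasmid is about 3.2 kb in total, is maintained in E. coli through a high-copy ColE1/pUC-type origin, and is selected with kanamycin via an aminoglycoside phosphotransferase (KanR) cassette. Upstream of the cloning region sit the rrnB T1 and T2 transcription terminators, which insulate the insert from read-through transcription originating in the backbone. A T7 promoter lies just outside attL2, and M13 forward and reverse sites are recorded as the sequencing primers. Short lacI and lacZα fragments called in the annotation are backbone remnants with no evident functional role.

The insert, introduced by directional TOPO cloning, is a roughly 600 bp segment of human chromosome 16 (coordinates given in the hg18 assembly) designated the C16orf80 enhancer, named for the C16orf80 gene, now known as CFAP20. It lies in the unannotated interval between the attL1 and attL2 sites. It is described as an enhancer active in human pancreatic islets and comes from a study of islet enhancer clusters and type 2 diabetes risk variants. The entry clone has no eukaryotic promoter or reporter of its own. Its role is to act as a donor in an LR Clonase reaction, in which attL1/attL2 recombination transfers the enhancer into a Gateway destination vector. The record gives pGL4.23-Gateway as an example, a name that suggests a luciferase reporter in which the fragment's regulatory activity could be measured.
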