Features (pLannotate 1.2.2; 9 found; start..end, strand, type, name):
    121..213     +  CDS            lacI (fragment): lac repressor; lacI; The lac repressor binds to the lac operator to inhibit transcription in E. coli. This inhibition can be relieved by adding lactose or isopropyl-β-D-thiogalactopyranoside (IPTG).
    268..295     -  terminator     rrnB T2 terminator: transcription terminator T2 from the E. coli rrnB gene
    427..470     +  terminator     rrnB T1 terminator: Escherichia coli rrnB; transcription terminator T1 from the E. coli rrnB gene
    517..553     -  CDS            lacZα (fragment): LacZα fragment of β-galactosidase; lacZ fragment
    569..668     +  protein_bind   attL1: mutant version of attL; recombination site for the Gateway® LR reaction LR Clonase™
   1298..1397    -  protein_bind   attL2: mutant version of attL; recombination site for the Gateway® LR reaction LR Clonase™
   1415..1433    -  promoter       T7 promoter: promoter for bacteriophage T7 RNA polymerase
   1567..2376    +  CDS            KanR: aminoglycoside phosphotransferase; aph(3')-Ia; confers resistance to kanamycin in bacteria or G418 (Geneticin®) in eukaryotes
   2523..3111    +  rep_origin     ori: high-copy-number ColE1/pMB1/pBR322/pUC origin of replication
>Addgene plasmid #60270 | pENTR D-TOPO-C3_27 | depositor full sequence | sequence record 96533 | Full Sequence
CTTTCCTGCGTTATCCCCTGATTCTGTGGATAACCGTATTACCGCCTTTGAGTGAGCTGATACCGCTCGC
CGCAGCCGAACGACCGAGCGCAGCGAGTCAGTGAGCGAGGAAGCGGAAGAGCGCCCAATACGCAAACCGC
CTCTCCCCGCGCGTTGGCCGATTCATTAATGCAGCTGGCACGACAGGTTTCCCGACTGGAAAGCGGGCAG
TGAGCGCAACGCAATTAATACGCGTACCGCTAGCCAGGAAGAGTTTGTAGAAACGCAAAAAGGCCATCCG
TCAGGATGGCCTTCTGCTTAGTTTGATGCCTGGCAGTTTATGGCGGGCGTCCTGCCCGCCACCCTCCGGG
CCGTTGCTTCACAACGTTCAAATCCGCTCCCGGCGGATTTGTCCTACTCAGGAGAGCGTTCACCGACAAA
CAACAGATAAAACGAAAGGCCCAGTCTTCCGACTGAGCCTTTCGTTTTATTTGATGCCTGGCAGTTCCCT
ACTCTCGCGTTAACGCTAGCATGGATGTTTTCCCAGTCACGACGTTGTAAAACGACGGCCAGTCTTAAGC
TCGGGCCCCAAATAATGATTTTATTTTGACTGATAGTGACCTGTTCGTTGCAACAAATTGATGAGCAATG
CTTTTTTATAATGCCAACTTTGTACAAAAAAGCAGGCTCCGCGGCCGCCCCCTTCACCCGGCCCCAAACT
TTCCTTTTTCTTCTCTTTCCTTCCCTTGCCCCAAGAGGGGAAAAATCCTCAATTCTAAATATTTTTCAAT
TGAGTCTAAATAAGAAGAGTTAGAAACACAAAATTAGCTTTTACCGTTGTGAAGATTTTGCTTGAAATGA
GTGTTCTAAAGGTTTTGCCAAAATGTCTGTTTAATTTACTCCAAGTAACCATGCCAATCGATTTAACAAT
GTTTTCACACGTGTTTATGTCATTAGGGTACCATCCGACCTCTAGTGGCGTTGTTAAGGGACACAGTGCA
CCATGGTTACTATGCTTTTATATTCTTGGGTAAACATGTTGACTATTCAAAAAGCCTCATTTGAAAAATA
AAACACAGCACACAAGATCAAGCCCAGAAGGGTTAAAATGGAAAACTGATACAAGTTTCGTAACAGAAAT
TCTGAGGCCTCCCTACTACTGGAATTCTTTCAGCTTTAGTAAGTTCTCTATCTGCTCTGAAAACCTCTCC
TCCTAGGTCAAGTCCCATTCTCGATTTCAATTGCCTTATACTGACACTTTGTTACAATTCAGTTTCCAAA
TTCCACTGGCACAGAGGGCCCAAGGGTGGGCGCGCCGACCCAGCTTTCTTGTACAAAGTTGGCATTATAA
GAAAGCATTGCTTATCAATTTGTTGCAACGAACAGGTCACTATCAGTCAAAATAAAATCATTATTTGCCA
TCCAGCTGATATCCCCTATAGTGAGTCGTATTACATGGTCATAGCTGTTTCCTGGCAGCTCTGGCCCGTG
TCTCAAAATCTCTGATGTTACATTGCACAAGATAAAAATATATCATCATGAACAATAAAACTGTCTGCTT
ACATAAACAGTAATACAAGGGGTGTTATGAGCCATATTCAACGGGAAACGTCGAGGCCGCGATTAAATTC
CAACATGGATGCTGATTTATATGGGTATAAATGGGCTCGCGATAATGTCGGGCAATCAGGTGCGACAATC
TATCGCTTGTATGGGAAGCCCGATGCGCCAGAGTTGTTTCTGAAACATGGCAAAGGTAGCGTTGCCAATG
ATGTTACAGATGAGATGGTCAGACTAAACTGGCTGACGGAATTTATGCCTCTTCCGACCATCAAGCATTT
TATCCGTACTCCTGATGATGCATGGTTACTCACCACTGCGATCCCCGGAAAAACAGCATTCCAGGTATTA
GAAGAATATCCTGATTCAGGTGAAAATATTGTTGATGCGCTGGCAGTGTTCCTGCGCCGGTTGCATTCGA
TTCCTGTTTGTAATTGTCCTTTTAACAGCGATCGCGTATTTCGTCTCGCTCAGGCGCAATCACGAATGAA
TAACGGTTTGGTTGATGCGAGTGATTTTGATGACGAGCGTAATGGCTGGCCTGTTGAACAAGTCTGGAAA
GAAATGCATAAACTTTTGCCATTCTCACCGGATTCAGTCGTCACTCATGGTGATTTCTCACTTGATAACC
TTATTTTTGACGAGGGGAAATTAATAGGTTGTATTGATGTTGGACGAGTCGGAATCGCAGACCGATACCA
GGATCTTGCCATCCTATGGAACTGCCTCGGTGAGTTTTCTCCTTCATTACAGAAACGGCTTTTTCAAAAA
TATGGTATTGATAATCCTGATATGAATAAATTGCAGTTTCATTTGATGCTCGATGAGTTTTTCTAATCAG
AATTGGTTAATTGGTTGTAACACTGGCAGAGCATTACGCTGACTTGACGGGACGGCGCAAGCTCATGACC
AAAATCCCTTAACGTGAGTTACGCGTCGTTCCACTGAGCGTCAGACCCCGTAGAAAAGATCAAAGGATCT
TCTTGAGATCCTTTTTTTCTGCGCGTAATCTGCTGCTTGCAAACAAAAAAACCACCGCTACCAGCGGTGG
TTTGTTTGCCGGATCAAGAGCTACCAACTCTTTTTCCGAAGGTAACTGGCTTCAGCAGAGCGCAGATACC
AAATACTGTCCTTCTAGTGTAGCCGTAGTTAGGCCACCACTTCAAGAACTCTGTAGCACCGCCTACATAC
CTCGCTCTGCTAATCCTGTTACCAGTGGCTGCTGCCAGTGGCGATAAGTCGTGTCTTACCGGGTTGGACT
CAAGACGATAGTTACCGGATAAGGCGCAGCGGTCGGGCTGAACGGGGGGTTCGTGCACACAGCCCAGCTT
GGAGCGAACGACCTACACCGAACTGAGATACCTACAGCGTGAGCATTGAGAAAGCGCCACGCTTCCCGAA
GGGAGAAAGGCGGACAGGTATCCGGTAAGCGGCAGGGTCGGAACAGGAGAGCGCACGAGGGAGCTTCCAG
GGGGAAACGCCTGGTATCTTTATAGTCCTGTCGGGTTTCGCCACCTCTGACTTGAGCGTCGATTTTTGTG
ATGCTCGTCAGGGGGGCGGAGCCTATGGAAAAACGCCAGCAACGCGGCCTTTTTACGGTTCCTGGCCTTT
TGCTGGCCTTTTGCTCACATGTT
